Addgene plasmid #231374: pcDNA3.3_3xFLAG_SUMO_Eu1_HsAGO2(R68A)
Purpose: Express mutant human AGO2 with N-terminal 3xFLAG-SUMO_Eu1 tag in mammalian cells
Depositing lab: David Bartel. Depositing organization: Whitehead Institute for Biomedical Research. Publication: The structural basis for RNA slicing by human Argonaute2. Mohamed AA, Wang PY, Bartel DP, Vos SM. Cell Rep. 2025 Jan 28;44(1):115166. doi: 10.1016/j.celrep.2024.115166. Epub 2024 Dec 31. PubMed 39932188.
Backbone
  Vector backbone: pcDNA3.3
  Backbone size w/o insert (bp): 5413
  Vector type: Mammalian Expression
  Selectable markers: Neomycin (select with G418)
Growth in bacteria
  Bacterial resistance: Ampicillin, 100 μg/mL
  Growth temperature: 37°C
  Growth strain: DH5alpha
  Copy number: High Copy
Gene/Insert
  Gene/Insert name: Human Argonaute2 (alt name: AGO2)
  Species: H. sapiens (human), Synthetic
  Insert size (bp): 2958
  Mutation: R68A
  Entrez Gene: AGO2 (a.k.a. CASC7, EIF2C2, LESKRES, LINC00980, PPD, Q10)
  Promoter: CMV
  Tag / fusion protein: 3xFLAG-SUMO_Eu1 (N terminal on insert)
  Cloning method: Other
  Sequencing primers: 5′ CMV Forward; 3′ TK-pA-R
Terms and licenses: Academic/Nonprofit Terms; Industry Terms: Not Available to Industry
Depositor comments: With engineered orthogonal SUMO_Eu1 (Vera Rodriguez et al., JCB 2019) in N-terminal tag. Please visit https://doi.org/10.1101/2024.08.19.608718 for bioRxiv preprint.
How to cite: pcDNA3.3_3xFLAG_SUMO_Eu1_HsAGO2(R68A) was a gift from David Bartel (Addgene plasmid # 231374 ; http://n2t.net/addgene:231374 ; RRID:Addgene_231374)
