[The description below was written by a language model from this plasmid's Addgene catalogue record and pLannotate feature annotations shown in this document.]
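Description:
pcDNA3.3_3xFLAG_SUMO_Eu1_HsAGO2(R68A) is a mammalian expression plasmid built on the pcDNA3.3 backbone, with a full sequence of 8,371 nt. It is propagated in E. coli through a high-copy ColE1/pUC-type origin and selected with ampicillin via the β-lactamase gene. An f1 phage origin is also present. For selection in mammalian cells, an SV40 enhancer/early promoter drives a neomycin phosphotransferase gene terminated by the SV40 poly(A) signal, which allows G418 selection of stable transfectants. The feature table also picks up short fragments of ble, lacI, bGH poly(A) and the pBR322 bom region, along with lac promoter/operator elements. These appear to be backbone remnants rather than functional parts of the design.

The payload is a single open reading frame transcribed from the human cytomegalovirus immediate-early enhancer and promoter and terminated by the HSV thymidine kinase poly(A) signal. It encodes, from the N terminus, a 3xFLAG epitope, a SUMO module and human Argonaute2 (AGO2) carrying an R68A substitution. The automated annotation matches the SUMO segment to a rice SUMO1 fragment, but the depositor describes it as SUMO_Eu1, an engineered orthogonal SUMO variant. Such a variant is generally intended to resist endogenous eukaryotic SUMO proteases while remaining cleavable by a matched engineered protease, so the tag can be removed deliberately after FLAG-based capture.

AGO2 is the core RISC component that binds small guide RNAs and slices complementary targets. The stated purpose of the construct is to express this mutant AGO2 in mammalian cells, and the associated work concerns the structural basis of RNA slicing by the human protein. The record does not state the specific functional effect of R68A.
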