Features (pLannotate 1.2.2; 20 found; start..end, strand, type, name):
     50..429     +  enhancer       CMV enhancer: human cytomegalovirus immediate early enhancer
    430..633     +  promoter       CMV promoter: human cytomegalovirus (CMV) immediate early promoter
    751..816     +  CDS            3xFLAG: three tandem FLAG® epitope tags, followed by an enterokinase cleavage site
    865..1122    +  CDS            SUMO1 (fragment): SUMO1_ORYSJ - Also known as SMT3, SUM1. Experimental evidence at protein level: Swiss-Prot protein existence level 1. Ubiquitin-like protein which can be covalently attached to target lysines as a monomer. Does not seem to be involved in protein degradation and may function as an antagonist of ubiquitin in the degradation process (By similarity). From Oryza sativa subsp. japonica (Rice).
   1129..3702    +  CDS            AGO2 (sequence partly withheld): AGO2_HUMAN - Also known as EIF2C2. Experimental evidence at protein level: Swiss-Prot protein existence level 1. Required for RNA-mediated gene silencing (RNAi) by the RNA- induced silencing complex (RISC). The 'minimal RISC' appears to include AGO2 bound to a short guide RNA such as a microRNA (miRNA) or short interfering RNA (siRNA). These guide RNAs direct RISC to complementary mRNAs that are targets for RISC-mediated gene silencing. The precise mechanism of gene silencing depends on the degree of complementarity between the miRNA or siRNA and its target. Binding of RISC to a perfectly comp
   3801..3849    +  polyA_signal   HSV TK poly(A) signal: herpes simplex virus thymidine kinase polyadenylation signal (Cole and Stacy, 1985)
   3940..3956    -  polyA_signal   bGH poly(A) signal (fragment): bovine growth hormone polyadenylation signal
   4051..4479    +  rep_origin     f1 ori (sequence partly withheld): f1 bacteriophage origin of replication; arrow indicates direction of (+) strand synthesis
   4493..4822    +  promoter       SV40 promoter: SV40 enhancer and early promoter
   4889..5680    +  CDS            neo: KKA2_KLEPN - Also known as kan, nptII. Experimental evidence at protein level: Swiss-Prot protein existence level 1. Resistance to kanamycin, neomycin, paromomycin, ribostamycin, butirosin and gentamicin B. From Klebsiella pneumoniae.
   5706..5864    +  CDS            ble (fragment): BLE_KLEPN - Experimental evidence at protein level: Swiss-Prot protein existence level 1. Binding protein with a strong affinity to the bleomycin family of antibiotics. Binds to CL990; an antimitotic-antibiotic compound. From Klebsiella pneumoniae.
   5859..5980    +  polyA_signal   SV40 poly(A) signal: SV40 polyadenylation signal
   6053..6069    -  protein_bind   lac operator: The lac repressor binds to the lac operator to inhibit transcription in E. coli. This inhibition can be relieved by adding lactose or isopropyl-β-D-thiogalactopyranoside (IPTG). lac repressor encoded by lacI
   6077..6107    -  promoter       lac promoter: promoter for the E. coli lac operon
   6122..6143    -  protein_bind   CAP binding site: CAP binding activates transcription in the presence of cAMP. E. coli catabolite activator protein
   6156..6248    -  CDS            lacI (fragment): lac repressor; lacI; The lac repressor binds to the lac operator to inhibit transcription in E. coli. This inhibition can be relieved by adding lactose or isopropyl-β-D-thiogalactopyranoside (IPTG).
   6431..7019    -  rep_origin     ori: high-copy-number ColE1/pMB1/pBR322/pUC origin of replication
   7190..8050    -  CDS            AmpR: β-lactamase; bla; confers resistance to ampicillin, carbenicillin, and related antibiotics
   8051..8155    -  promoter       AmpR promoter: bla
   8214..8266    -  misc_feature   bom (fragment): basis of mobility region from pBR322
>Addgene plasmid #231374 | pcDNA3.3_3xFLAG_SUMO_Eu1_HsAGO2(R68A) | addgene full sequence | sequence record 457969 | Addgene NGS Result
GTTAGGCGTTTTGCGCTGCTTCGCGATGTACGGGCCAGATATACGCGTTGACATTGATTATTGACTAGTT
ATTAATAGTAATCAATTACGGGGTCATTAGTTCATAGCCCATATATGGAGTTCCGCGTTACATAACTTAC
GGTAAATGGCCCGCCTGGCTGACCGCCCAACGACCCCCGCCCATTGACGTCAATAATGACGTATGTTCCC
ATAGTAACGCCAATAGGGACTTTCCATTGACGTCAATGGGTGGAGTATTTACGGTAAACTGCCCACTTGG
CAGTACATCAAGTGTATCATATGCCAAGTACGCCCCCTATTGACGTCAATGACGGTAAATGGCCCGCCTG
GCATTATGCCCAGTACATGACCTTATGGGACTTTCCTACTTGGCAGTACATCTACGTATTAGTCATCGCT
ATTACCATGGTGATGCGGTTTTGGCAGTACATCAATGGGCGTGGATAGCGGTTTGACTCACGGGGATTTC
CAAGTCTCCACCCCATTGACGTCAATGGGAGTTTGTTTTGGCACCAAAATCAACGGGACTTTCCAAAATG
TCGTAACAACTCCGCCCCATTGACGCAAATGGGCGGTAGGCGTGTACGGTGGGAGGTCTATATAAGCAGA
GCTCGTTTAGTGAACCGTCAGATCGCCTGGAGACGCCATCCACGCTGTTTTGACCTCCATAGAAGACACC
GGGACCGATCCAGCCTCCGGACTCTAGAGGATCGAACCCTTGCCACCATGGACTACAAAGACCATGACGG
TGATTATAAAGATCATGATATCGATTACAAGGATGACGATGACAAGCTTGGTGGTGCTAGCGGATCTGCT
GCGGGTGGCGAAGAAGATAAGAAACCGGCAGGTGGCGAAGGTGGCGGTGCCCATATCAACCTGAAAGTGA
AAGGTCAAGACGGCAACGAAGTCTTTTTCCGCATCAAACGTTCTACCCAGCTGAAAAAGCTGATGAACGC
ATACTGTGACCGTCAGTCTGTAGACATGAAGGCAATTGCTTTCCTCTTTAAGGGTCGTCGCCTACGTGCG
GAAAGGACCCCGGATGAACTGGAAATGGAAGATGGCGACGAAATCGACGCAATGCTGCACCAGACTGGAG
GCGGATCCTACTCGGGAGCCGGCCCCGCACTTGCACCTCCTGCGCCGCCGCCCCCCATCCAAGGATATGC
CTTCAAGCCTCCACCTAGACCCGACTTTGGGACCTCCGGGAGAACAATCAAATTACAGGCCAATTTCTTC
GAAATGGACATCCCCAAAATTGACATCTATCATTATGAATTGGATATCAAGCCAGAGAAGTGCCCGGCCA
GAGTTAACAGGGAAATCGTGGAACACATGGTCCAGCACTTTAAAACACAGATCTTTGGGGATCGGAAGCC
CGTGTTTGACGGCAGGAAGAATCTATACACAGCCATGCCCCTTCCGATTGGGAGGGACAAGGTGGAGCTG
GAGGTCACGCTGCCAGGAGAAGGCAAGGATCGCATCTTCAAGGTGTCCATCAAGTGGGTGTCCTGCGTGA
GCTTGCAGGCGTTACACGATGCACTTTCAGGGCGGCTGCCTAGCGTCCCTTTTGAGACGATCCAGGCCCT
GGACGTGGTCATGAGGCACTTGCCATCCATGAGGTACACCCCCGTGGGCCGCTCCTTCTTCACCGCGTCC
GAAGGCTGCTCTAACCCTCTTGGCGGGGGCCGAGAAGTGTGGTTTGGCTTCCATCAGTCCGTCCGGCCTT
CTCTCTGGAAAATGATGCTGAATATTGATGTGTCAGCAACAGCGTTTTACAAGGCACAGCCAGTAATCGA
GTTTGTTTGTGAAGTTTTGGATTTTAAAAGTATTGAAGAACAACAAAAACCTCTGACAGATTCCCAAAGG
GTAAAGTTTACCAAAGAAATTAAAGGTCTAAAGGTGGAGATAACGCACTGTGGGCAGATGAAGAGGAAGT
ACCGCGTCTGCAATGTGACCCGGCGGCCCGCCAGTCACCAAACATTCCCGCTGCAGCAGGAGAGCGGGCA
GACGGTGGAGTGCACGGTGGCCCAGTATTTCAAGGACAGGCACAAGCTTGTTCTGCGCTACCCCCACCTC
CCATGTTTACAAGTCGGACAGGAGCAGAAACACACCTACCTTCCCCTGGAGGTCTGTAACATTGTGGCAG
GACAAAGATGTATTAAAAAATTAACGGACAATCAGACCTCAACCATGATCAGAGCAACTGCTAGGTCGGC
GCCCGATCGGCAAGAAGAGATTAGCAAATTGATGCGAAGTGCAAGTTTCAACACAGATCCATACGTCCGT
GAATTTGGAATCATGGTCAAAGATGAGATGACAGACGTGACTGGGCGGGTGCTGCAGCCGCCCTCCATCC
TCTACGGGGGCAGGAATAAAGCTATTGCGACCCCTGTCCAGGGCGTCTGGGACATGCGGAAC
[405 nt withheld, positions 2443-2847]
AACAACATCCTGCTGCCCCAGGGCAGGCCGCCGGTGTTCCAGCAGCCCGTCATCTTTCTGGGAGCAGACG
TCACTCACCCCCCCGCCGGGGATGGGAAGAAGCCCTCCATTGCCGCCGTGGTGGGCAGCATGGACGCCCA
CCCCAATCGCTACTGCGCCACCGTGCGCGTGCAGCAGCACCGGCAGGAGATCATACAAGACCTGGCCGCC
ATGGTCCGCGAGCTCCTCATCCAGTTCTACAAGTCCACGCGCTTCAAGCCCACCCGCATCATCTTCTACC
GCGACGGTGTCTCTGAAGGCCAGTTCCAGCAGGTTCTCCACCACGAGTTGCTGGCCATCCGTGAGGCCTG
TATCAAGCTAGAAAAAGACTACCAGCCCGGGATCACCTTCATCGTGGTGCAGAAGAGGCACCACACCCGG
CTCTTCTGCACTGACAAGAACGAGCGGGTTGGGAAAAGTGGAAACATTCCAGCAGGCACGACTGTGGACA
CGAAAATCACCCACCCCACCGAGTTCGACTTCTACCTGTGTAGTCACGCTGGCATCCAGGGGACAAGCAG
GCCTTCGCACTATCACGTCCTCTGGGACGACAATCGTTTCTCCTCTGATGAGCTGCAGATCCTAACCTAC
CAGCTGTGTCACACCTACGTGCGCTGCACACGCTCCGTGTCCATCCCAGCGCCAGCATACTACGCTCACC
TGGTGGCCTTCCGGGCCAGGTACCACCTGGTGGATAAGGAACATGACAGTGCTGAAGGAAGCCATACCTC
TGGGCAGAGTAACGGGCGAGACCACCAAGCACTGGCCAAGGCGGTCCAGGTTCACCAAGACACTCTGCGC
ACCATGTACTTTGCTTGAAAGGGTTCGATCCCTACCGGTTAGTAATGAGTTTAAACGGGGGAGGCTAACT
GAAACACGGAAGGAGACAATACCGGAAGGAACCCGCGCTATGACGGCAATAAAAAGACAGAATAAAACGC
ACGGGTGTTGGGTCGTTTGTTCATAAACGCGGGGTTCGGTCCCAGGGCTGGCACTCTGTCGATACCCCAC
CGAGACCCCATTGGGGCCAATACGCCCGCGTTTCTTCCTTTTCCCCACCCCACCCCCCAAGTTCGGGTGA
AGGCCCAGGGCTCGCAGCCAACGTCGGGGCGGCAGGCCCTGCCATAGCAGATCTGCGCAGCTGGGGCTCT
AGGGGGTATCCCC
[124 nt withheld, positions 4051-4174]
C
[91 nt withheld, positions 4176-4266]
A
[49 nt withheld, positions 4268-4316]
CCTTTGACGTTGGAGTCCACGTTCTTT
[37 nt withheld, positions 4344-4380]
ACCCTATCTCGGTCTATTCTTTTGATTTATAAGGGATTTTGCCGATTTCGGCCTATTGGTTAAAAAATGA
GCTGATTTAACAAAAATTTAACGCGAATTAATTCTGTGGAATGTGTGTCAGTTAGGGTGTGGAAAGTCCC
CAGGCTCCCCAGCAGGCAGAAGTATGCAAAGCATGCATCTCAATTAGTCAGCAACCAGGTGTGGAAAGTC
CCCAGGCTCCCCAGCAGGCAGAAGTATGCAAAGCATGCATCTCAATTAGTCAGCAACCATAGTCCCGCCC
CTAACTCCGCCCATCCCGCCCCTAACTCCGCCCAGTTCCGCCCATTCTCCGCCCCATGGCTGACTAATTT
TTTTTATTTATGCAGAGGCCGAGGCCGCCTCTGCCTCTGAGCTATTCCAGAAGTAGTGAGGAGGCTTTTT
TGGAGGCCTAGGCTTTTGCAAAAAGCTCCCGGGAGCTTGTATATCCATTTTCGGATCTGATCAAGAGACA
GGATGAGGATCGTTTCGCATGATTGAACAAGATGGATTGCACGCAGGTTCTCCGGCCGCTTGGGTGGAGA
GGCTATTCGGCTATGACTGGGCACAACAGACAATCGGCTGCTCTGATGCCGCCGTGTTCCGGCTGTCAGC
GCAGGGGCGCCCGGTTCTTTTTGTCAAGACCGACCTGTCCGGTGCCCTGAATGAACTGCAGGACGAGGCA
GCGCGGCTATCGTGGCTGGCCACGACGGGCGTTCCTTGCGCAGCTGTGCTCGACGTTGTCACTGAAGCGG
GAAGGGACTGGCTGCTATTGGGCGAAGTGCCGGGGCAGGATCTCCTGTCATCTCACCTTGCTCCTGCCGA
GAAAGTATCCATCATGGCTGATGCAATGCGGCGGCTGCATACGCTTGATCCGGCTACCTGCCCATTCGAC
CACCAAGCGAAACATCGCATCGAGCGAGCACGTACTCGGATGGAAGCCGGTCTTGTCGATCAGGATGATC
TGGACGAAGAGCATCAGGGGCTCGCGCCAGCCGAACTGTTCGCCAGGCTCAAGGCGCGCATGCCCGACGG
CGAGGATCTCGTCGTGACCCATGGCGATGCCTGCTTGCCGAATATCATGGTGGAAAATGGCCGCTTTTCT
GGATTCATCGACTGTGGCCGGCTGGGTGTGGCGGACCGCTATCAGGACATAGCGTTGGCTACCCGTGATA
TTGCTGAAGAGCTTGGCGGCGAATGGGCTGACCGCTTCCTCGTGCTTTACGGTATCGCCGCTCCCGATTC
GCAGCGCATCGCCTTCTATCGCCTTCTTGACGAGTTCTTCTGAGCGGGACTCTGGGGTTCGCGAAATGAC
CGACCAAGCGACGCCCAACCTGCCATCACGAGATTTCGATTCCACCGCCGCCTTCTATGAAAGGTTGGGC
TTCGGAATCGTTTTCCGGGACGCCGGCTGGATGATCCTCCAGCGCGGGGATCTCATGCTGGAGTTCTTCG
CCCACCCCAACTTGTTTATTGCAGCTTATAATGGTTACAAATAAAGCAATAGCATCACAAATTTCACAAA
TAAAGCATTTTTTTCACTGCATTCTAGTTGTGGTTTGTCCAAACTCATCAATGTATCTTATCATGTCTGT
ATACCGTCGACCTCTAGCTAGAGCTTGGCGTAATCATGGTCATAGCTGTTTCCTGTGTGAAATTGTTATC
CGCTCACAATTCCACACAACATACGAGCCGGAAGCATAAAGTGTAAAGCCTGGGGTGCCTAATGAGTGAG
CTAACTCACATTAATTGCGTTGCGCTCACTGCCCGCTTTCCAGTCGGGAAACCTGTCGTGCCAGCTGCAT
TAATGAATCGGCCAACGCGCGGGGAGAGGCGGTTTGCGTATTGGGCGCTCTTCCGCTTCCTCGCTCACTG
ACTCGCTGCGCTCGGTCGTTCGGCTGCGGCGAGCGGTATCAGCTCACTCAAAGGCGGTAATACGGTTATC
CACAGAATCAGGGGATAACGCAGGAAAGAACATGTGAGCAAAAGGCCAGCAAAAGGCCAGGAACCGTAAA
AAGGCCGCGTTGCTGGCGTTTTTCCATAGGCTCCGCCCCCCTGACGAGCATCACAAAAATCGACGCTCAA
GTCAGAGGTGGCGAAACCCGACAGGACTATAAAGATACCAGGCGTTTCCCCCTGGAAGCTCCCTCGTGCG
CTCTCCTGTTCCGACCCTGCCGCTTACCGGATACCTGTCCGCCTTTCTCCCTTCGGGAAGCGTGGCGCTT
TCTCATAGCTCACGCTGTAGGTATCTCAGTTCGGTGTAGGTCGTTCGCTCCAAGCTGGGCTGTGTGCACG
AACCCCCCGTTCAGCCCGACCGCTGCGCCTTATCCGGTAACTATCGTCTTGAGTCCAACCCGGTAAGACA
CGACTTATCGCCACTGGCAGCAGCCACTGGTAACAGGATTAGCAGAGCGAGGTATGTAGGCGGTGCTACA
GAGTTCTTGAAGTGGTGGCCTAACTACGGCTACACTAGAAGAACAGTATTTGGTATCTGCGCTCTGCTGA
AGCCAGTTACCTTCGGAAAAAGAGTTGGTAGCTCTTGATCCGGCAAACAAACCACCGCTGGTAGCGGTGG
TTTTTTTGTTTGCAAGCAGCAGATTACGCGCAGAAAAAAAGGATCTCAAGAAGATCCTTTGATCTTTTCT
ACGGGGTCTGACGCTCAGTGGAACGAAAACTCACGTTAAGGGATTTTGGTCATGAGATTATCAAAAAGGA
TCTTCACCTAGATCCTTTTAAATTAAAAATGAAGTTTTAAATCAATCTAAAGTATATATGAGTAAACTTG
GTCTGACAGTTACCAATGCTTAATCAGTGAGGCACCTATCTCAGCGATCTGTCTATTTCGTTCATCCATA
GTTGCCTGACTCCCCGTCGTGTAGATAACTACGATACGGGAGGGCTTACCATCTGGCCCCAGTGCTGCAA
TGATACCGCGAGACCCACGCTCACCGGCTCCAGATTTATCAGCAATAAACCAGCCAGCCGGAAGGGCCGA
GCGCAGAAGTGGTCCTGCAACTTTATCCGCCTCCATCCAGTCTATTAATTGTTGCCGGGAAGCTAGAGTA
AGTAGTTCGCCAGTTAATAGTTTGCGCAACGTTGTTGCCATTGCTACAGGCATCGTGGTGTCACGCTCGT
CGTTTGGTATGGCTTCATTCAGCTCCGGTTCCCAACGATCAAGGCGAGTTACATGATCCCCCATGTTGTG
CAAAAAAGCGGTTAGCTCCTTCGGTCCTCCGATCGTTGTCAGAAGTAAGTTGGCCGCAGTGTTATCACTC
ATGGTTATGGCAGCACTGCATAATTCTCTTACTGTCATGCCATCCGTAAGATGCTTTTCTGTGACTGGTG
AGTACTCAACCAAGTCATTCTGAGAATAGTGTATGCGGCGACCGAGTTGCTCTTGCCCGGCGTCAATACG
GGATAATACCGCGCCACATAGCAGAACTTTAAAAGTGCTCATCATTGGAAAACGTTCTTCGGGGCGAAAA
CTCTCAAGGATCTTACCGCTGTTGAGATCCAGTTCGATGTAACCCACTCGTGCACCCAACTGATCTTCAG
CATCTTTTACTTTCACCAGCGTTTCTGGGTGAGCAAAAACAGGAAGGCAAAATGCCGCAAAAAAGGGAAT
AAGGGCGACACGGAAATGTTGAATACTCATACTCTTCCTTTTTCAATATTATTGAAGCATTTATCAGGGT
TATTGTCTCATGAGCGGATACATATTTGAATGTATTTAGAAAAATAAACAAATAGGGGTTCCGCGCACAT
TTCCCCGAAAAGTGCCACCTGACGTCGACGGATCGGGAGATCTCCCGATCCCCTATGGTGCACTCTCAGT
ACAATCTGCTCTGATGCCGCATAGTTAAGCCAGTATCTGCTCCCTGCTTGTGTGTTGGAGGTCGCTGAGT
AGTGCGCGAGCAAAATTTAAGCTACAACAAGGCAAGGCTTGACCGACAATTGCATGAAGAATCTGCTTAG
G
